>Addgene plasmid #160731 | pSL1777 (pEffector) | addgene full sequence | sequence record 318598 | Addgene NGS Result
ACCTGAAGTCAGCCCCATACGATATAAGTTGTAATTCTCATGTTAGTCATGCCCCGCGCCCACCGGAAGG
AGCTGACTGGGTTGAAGGCTCTCAAGGGCATCGGTCGAGATCCCGGTGCCTAATGAGTGAGCTAACTTAC
ATTAATTGCGTTGCGCTCACTGCCCGCTTTCCAGTCGGGAAACCTGTCGTGCCAGCTGCATTAATGAATC
GGCCAACGCGCGGGGAGAGGCGGTTTGCGTATTGGGCGCCAGGGTGGTTTTTCTTTTCACCAGTGAGACG
GGCAACAGCTGATTGCCCTTCACCGCCTGGCCCTGAGAGAGTTGCAGCAAGCGGTCCACGCTGGTTTGCC
CCAGCAGGCGAAAATCCTGTTTGATGGTGGTTAACGGCGGGATATAACATGAGCTGTCTTCGGTATCGTC
GTATCCCACTACCGAGATGTCCGCACCAACGCGCAGCCCGGACTCGGTAATGGCGCGCATTGCGCCCAGC
GCCATCTGATCGTTGGCAACCAGCATCGCAGTGGGAACGATGCCCTCATTCAGCATTTGCATGGTTTGTT
GAAAACCGGACATGGCACTCCAGTCGCCTTCCCGTTCCGCTATCGGCTGAATTTGATTGCGAGTGAGATA
TTTATGCCAGCCAGCCAGACGCAGACGCGCCGAGACAGAACTTAATGGGCCCGCTAACAGCGCGATTTGC
TGGTGACCCAATGCGACCAGATGCTCCACGCCCAGTCGCGTACCGTCTTCATGGGAGAAAATAATACTGT
TGATGGGTGTCTGGTCAGAGACATCAAGAAATAACGCCGGAACATTAGTGCAGGCAGCTTCCACAGCAAT
GGCATCCTGGTCATCCAGCGGATAGTTAATGATCAGCCCACTGACGCGTTGCGCGAGAAGATTGTGCACC
GCCGCTTTACAGGCTTCGACGCCGCTTCGTTCTACCATCGACACCACCACGCTGGCACCCAGTTGATCGG
CGCGAGATTTAATCGCCGCGACAATTTGCGACGGCGCGTGCAGGGCCAGACTGGAGGTGGCAACGCCAAT
CAGCAACGACTGTTTGCCCGCCAGTTGTTGTGCCACGCGGTTGGGAATGTAATTCAGCTCCGCCATCGCC
GCTTCCACTTTTTCCCGCGTTTTCGCAGAAACGTGGCTGGCCTGGTTCACCACGCGGGAAACGGTCTGAT
AAGAGACACCGGCATACTCTGCGACATCGTATAACGTTACTGGTTTCACATTCACCACCCTGAATTGACT
CTCTTCCGGGCGCTATCATGCCATACCGCGAAAGGTTTTGCGCCATTCGATGGTGTCCGGGATCTCGACG
CTCTCCCTTATGCGACTCCTGCATTAGGAATGGATAACCGTATTACCGCCTTTGAGTGAGCTGATACCGC
TCGCCGCAGCCGAACGACCGAGCGCAGCGAGTCAGTGAGCGAGGACACAAGCTTTGACAGCTAGCTCAGT
CCTAGGTATAATACTAGCGTCGACGTGGAGATATACCATGGGTGAACTGCCGAGTAGGTAGCTGATAACG
AGACCTCTGTCTTGTCAGCTAGGGTGGTCTCGTGAACTGCCGAGTAGGTAGCTGATAACGGATCCGAATT
CGAGCGAAGGAGATATACATATGTTTTTGCAAAGACCTAAACCTTACAGCGATGAAAGTTTAGAAAGTTT
CTTTATCCGAGTGGCTAACAAAAATGGCTACGGTGATGTCCATCGCTTCCTAGAAGCCACTAAACGATTC
CTTCAAGACATTGACCATAATGGCTATCAAACCTTTCCGACTGATATAACTCGGATAAACCCATACTCAG
CTAAAAACAGTTCCAGCGCACGAACTGCGTCATTCCTGAAACTTGCACAATTGACATTTAATGAACCGCC
AGAGCTACTTGGGTTGGCAATTAACAGAACAAACATGAAATACTCGCCGTCAACTAGCGCGGTTGTTAGA
GGTGCAGAAGTCTTTCCTCGCAGTTTACTACGGACGCACTCCATCCCCTGCTGTCCTTTGTGTCTGCGAG
AAAATGGCTACGCCTCCTACCTTTGGCACTTTCAGGGGTACGAATACTGCCACAGCCATAACGTACCTTT
AATTACCACTTGTAGCTGTGGTAAGGAGTTTGACTACCGAGTATCTGGGTTAAAGGGCATTTGCTGCAAA
TGCAAGGAGCCTATCACCTTAACCAGCAGGGAGAACGGTCATGAGGCAGCGTGTACTGTTTCAAACTGGC
TTGCTGGCCATGAATCTAAACCTCTGCCAAATCTTCCTAAAAGCTACCGATGGGGTTTAGTTCATTGGTG
GATGGGTATTAAAGATAGCGAGTTCGATCACTTTTCGTTCGTTCAATTTTTCTCAAACTGGCCAAGGTCA
TTCCACTCGATAATCGAAGATGAAGTAGAGTTCAACCTTGAGCATGCTGTTGTCAGCACGTCTGAATTAC
GACTAAAAGATCTTCTTGGTCGATTGTTTTTCGGTTCAATTCGGTTACCTGAGCGGAATCTTCAACACAA
TATCATCCTTGGTGAGCTTCTCTGCTATTTAGAAAATCGTTTATGGCAAGACAAGGGATTAATCGCCAAC
CTCAAAATGAACGCGTTAGAGGCGACTGTAATGTTAAATTGTAGCCTCGATCAGATTGCATCAATGGTTG
AACAACGCATCTTGAAGCCAAATCGAAAAAGCAAGCCCAACAGCCCTCTTGATGTTACCGATTATCTATT
TCATTTCGGCGATATTTTCTGTCTTTGGTTAGCTGAGTTCCAAAGCGATGAGTTTAACCGTTCGTTTTAT
GTGTCGAGGTGGTAAATGCAAACTCTGAAAGAACTAATCGCATCCAATCCTGACGACTTAACAACTGAAC
TTAAGAGAGCATTTCGTCCACTCACACCGCATATTGCAATTGATGGTAATGAACTTGACGCACTGACGAT
ATTAGTCAATTTAACCGATAAGACTGATGATCAGAAAGACCTGCTCGATCGAGCCAAATGCAAGCAAAAA
CTTCGAGATGAAAAATGGTGGGCTAGCTGCATAAATTGCGTTAATTACAGACAAAGCCATAACCCAAAAT
TCCCGGATATACGTTCTGAAGGCGTGATTCGAACCCAAGCCCTGGGTGAATTACCGAGTTTCCTACTCTC
GTCCTCAAAAATCCCACCATACCATTGGTCATATAGCCATGATTCAAAATACGTCAACAAAAGCGCATTC
CTCACCAATGAGTTTTGTTGGGATGGTGAGATCTCATGTTTGGGTGAGCTTCTTAAAGATGCAGATCACC
CACTTTGGAATACTTTGAAAAAGTTAGGTTGTTCTCAAAAAACTTGCAAAGCAATGGCAAAACAACTAGC
TGATATTACTCTCACGACTATCAATGTCACACTCGCACCAAATTACCTGACTCAAATATCTCTCCCCGAT
AGTGATACATCCTACATTTCACTCTCTCCTGTTGCATCGCTATCGATGCAAAGCCACTTTCATCAGAGGC
TCCAAGATGAAAATCGGCATAGCGCGATAACGCGGTTTAGCCGAACTACCAACATGGGGGTCACTGCGAT
GACATGTGGCGGCGCATTTAGAATGTTAAAGTCTGGCGCTAAGTTTTCCAGCCCCCCTCATCACCGATTA
AACAGTAAACGAAGTTGGTTGACGTCAGAGCATGTTCAGTCATTAAAACAGTACCAGCGCCTCAACAAAA
GCCTCATACCTGAAAACTCTCGGATTGCACTCCGTAGAAAATACAAAATCGAGCTTCAAAATATGGTCAG
ATCTTGGTTTGCAATGCAAGACCATACCCTTGATTCGAACATACTTATCCAACATTTGAATCATGACCTA
TCTTACTTAGGAGCCACAAAACGTTTTGCATACGATCCAGCGATGACCAAGCTCTTTACTGAGCTTTTGA
AACGAGAGTTATCAAATTCAATCAATAATGGTGAGCAACACACTAATGGATCGTTTTTAGTCCTACCGAA
TATCAGGGTTTGTGGCGCAACAGCTTTAAGCTCCCCGGTAACGGTGGGGATTCCATCACTTACAGCTTTC
TTTGGCTTCGTTCACGCATTTGAACGGAATATAAATCGCACCACCTCATCGTTTCGTGTTGAATCCTTTG
CGATATGCGTCCATCAACTACATGTCGAGAAGCGAGGTTTGACAGCAGAGTTTGTGGAAAAAGGCGACGG
GACTATATCCGCTCCCGCGACCCGGGATGACTGGCAGTGTGATGTCGTATTTAGCCTTATTTTGAACACC
AACTTTGCTCAACATATTGACCAAGATACGTTAGTTACATCACTACCAAAGCGATTGGCTCGGGGTTCAG
CAAAAATTGCGATTGATGACTTTAAACATATCAACTCATTCTCGACATTAGAAACAGCGATCGAATCTCT
GCCAATAGAAGCTGGTAGGTGGTTATCACTTTACGCACAGTCAAACAATAATCTAAGTGATCTATTAGCA
GCCATGACAGAGGACCATCAGCTCATGGCAAGCTGCGTCGGTTACCACTTGTTAGAAGAGCCCAAAGATA
AACCAAACTCCCTCAGAGGTTACAAACACGCTATCGCCGAGTGCATCATTGGACTCATTAACTCAATCAC
CTTTAGCTCAGAGACTGATCCCAACACAATCTTTTGGTCGCTAAAGAACTATCAAAACTACCTAGTGGTA
CAGCCAAGGAGTATCAACGATGAAACTACCGACAAATCTAGCCTATGAGCGCTCTATCGACCCATCAGAT
GTCTGTTTTTTTGTCGTCTGGCCCGATGATAGAAAAACACCTTTAACCTACAATTCTCGTACTCTGCTCG
GGCAAATGGAAGCGGCATCATTAGCCTATGATGTCTCAGGTCAACCAATAAAAAGTGCCACCGCTGAGGC
GTTAGCTCAAGGGAACCCTCATCAAGTTGATTTCTGCCACGTTCCATACGGTGCGAGTCATATTGAATGC
AGTTTCTCCGTCTCGTTTTCTTCTGAACTACGTCAACCATATAAGTGTAACTCAAGCAAAGTTAAACAAA
CGCTAGTGCAATTAGTCGAGCTCTACGAAACGAAAATCGGCTGGACTGAGCTAGCAACCCGATATTTGAT
GAACATTTGCAACGGTAAATGGCTGTGGAAAAATACCCGTAAAGCCTATTGCTGGAACATTGTACTTACA
CCTTGGCCTTGGAACGGGGAAAAGGTTGGATTTGAAGATATTCGTACTAACTACACCTCACGGCAAGACT
TTAAAAATAATAAAAATTGGTCTGCTATAGTTGAAATGATCAAAACCGCATTTTCTAGTACTGATGGGCT
GGCGATATTTGAAGTCAGGGCCACCTTGCACTTGCCAACGAATGCTATGGTGCGGCCAAGCCAAGTTTTC
ACAGAAAAAGAAAGTGGCAGTAAAAGTAAATCTAAAACTCAAAACAGTCGAGTTTTTCAGAGTACAACTA
TTGATGGTGAACGATCGCCAATACTAGGGGCCTTTAAAACGGGAGCAGCTATTGCAACCATTGACGACTG
GTATCCTGAAGCCACTGAGCCACTAAGGGTCGGACGGTTTGGGGTTCATCGCGAAGATGTCACTTGCTAC
CGTCATCCGTCTACCGGAAAAGATTTTTTCTCGATATTACAACAAGCAGAGCACTATATTGAAGTGTTGA
GCGCCAACAAAACTCCCGCTCAAGAAACTATCAACGACATGCACTTTTTAATGGCTAACCTGATTAAGGG
TGGGATGTTCCAGCATAAAGGAGACTGACTGTGAAATGGTATTATAAGACAATCACCTTTCTGCCAGAGT
TGTGCAACAACGAGTCACTGGCTGCAAAGTGTCTCCGCGTTCTGCATGGATTTAACTATCAGTATGAGAC
ACGAAATATCGGCGTTTCATTTCCGCTTTGGTGTGATGCAACGGTTGGAAAAAAGATTTCATTTGTCAGC
AAGAACAAGATAGAACTCGACTTACTACTTAAACAACACTATTTCGTCCAAATGGAACAACTTCAATACT
TTCATATATCCAACACTGTTCTCGTCCCAGAAGATTGTACATACGTTTCCTTTAGACGCTGTCAATCTAT
AGATAAGCTCACAGCAGCAGGGCTGGCAAGGAAAATCAGACGCCTGGAGAAACGTGCTCTATCTAGAGGC
GAGCAATTTGACCCATCATCTTTTGCTCAAAAAGAGCATACTGCAATAGCGCACTACCACTCACTTGGGG
AGTCCAGCAAACAGACGAACCGCAACTTTCGACTCAATATCAGGATGCTCTCGGAGCAACCCCGTGAGGG
GAACTCGATTTTTAGTAGCTATGGCTTATCAAATTCAGAAAACTCGTTTCAGCCTGTACCCTTAATCTGA
CCTTTAATAAGGAGATATACCATGGCGACAAGTTTACCTACGCCCTCAGCAATTACGACTTCGGCGTTAG
AGTATGCATTCCATACTCCCGCTCGCAATCTAACGAAATCTCGCGGAAAAAACATTCATCGTTATGTCAG
TGTAAAGATGAGTAAGAGGATTACGGTAGAATCTACTCTAGAGTGTGATGCCTGCTATCACTTTGATTTT
GAGCCAAGTATTGTTCGCTTTTGCGCTCAACCGATTCGATTTTTATATTATCTCAATGGTCAGTCTCACT
CCTATGTTCCTGACTTTCTAGTTCAATTTGATACCAACGAGTTTGTTCTATATGAAGTAAAGTCAGCTTA
TGCTAAGAACAAACCTGATTTTGATGTTGAATGGGAGGCGAAAGTAAAAGCAGCAACTGAACTAGGGCTA
GAATTGGAGCTTGTTGAAGAGAGTGATATTAGGGATACGGTTGTATTAAATAATCTTAAGCGCATGCATC
GTTATGCTTCGAAAGATGAGCTGAATAACGTACATAACTCTCTCTTAAAAATAATAAAGTACAATGGCGC
CCAATCTGCAAGATGCTTGGGAGAACAGTTGGGTTTAAAAGGCCGAACTGTTTTACCAATTTTGTGCGAT
TTGCTGTCAAGGTGTTTACTCGATACACGTTTGGATAAGCCTCTATCTCTTGAATCTCGATTTGAGTTGG
CCAGTTATGGCTAAGAAAGGGTTCTCAAGTTTCCATAGAAAAGCAGTCTCTTCCCAAGATACGCTTGAAT
CGATAGAGCTTGTCTCTAGCGCTAATTGTCTAGAAAGTGTTACGTATCAAGATATATCAGCATTTCCCGA
AACAATTGCGGTAGAGATTAATTTCCGATTAAGCATTCTTCGCTTTTTAGCGCGAAAGTGCGAAACCATT
GTGGCCAAATCAATTGAACCACATCGTGTAGAGCTACAGCAAAACTATAGTAGAAAAATACCCAGTGCAA
TAACGATATATCGATGGTGGCTTGCTTTTCGAAAATCAGACTACAACCCCATTAGCTTAGCACCTAATAT
CAAGGATAGAGGTAATAGAGAGACAAAAGTGTCAACAGTTGTTGATTCTATTATGGAACAGGCAGTTGAA
AGAGTTATATCTGGACGAAAAGTCAATGTTAGCTCTGCATATAAACGTGTTCGACGAAAAGTTCGTCAAT
ACAATCTAACTCATGGAACGAAATACACGTATCCTAAGTACGAATCTGTAAGAAAGCGAGTAAAAAAGAA
AACCCCATTTGAGTTATTAGCCGCAGGGAAAGGGGAGAGAGTAGCTAAGAGAGAGTTTCGCCGAATGGGA
AAAAAGATCCTCACGTCTAGCGTGCTAGAGAGGGTTGAAATAGATCACACTGTCGTTGACCTTTTTGCAG
TACACGAAGAGTATCGAATCCCATTGGGCCGACCTTGGCTTACTCAATTGGTTGATTGTTACAGTAAAGC
TGTAATCGGTTTTTATTTAGGTTTCGAGCCTCCTAGCTATGTGTCGGTTTCCCTTGCACTTAAGAATGCA
ATACAACGCAAAGATGACTTAATCTCCTCGTATGAATCGATCGAGAATGAATGGCTATGTTATGGCATCC
CAGACCTACTCGTAACTGATAATGGTAAAGAGTTTTTGTCGAAAGCATTTGATCAAGCATGTGAATCACT
ATTGATCAATGTGCATCAAAATAAAGTTGAGACGCCCGACAACAAACCTCATGTTGAACGTAACTACGGG
ACTATTAATACTTCTCTGTTAGACGATTTACCTGGGAAATCCTTCAGCCAGTACCTTCAAAGAGAAGGGT
ACGACTCTGTGGGAGAAGCTACCCTTACACTCAATGAGATTAGAGAAATTTACTTAATTTGGTTGGTGGA
TATTTATCATAAAAAACCCAATCAGAGAGGCACTAATTGTCCTAATGTTGCGTGGAAAAAGGGTTGTCAA
GAATGGGAACCAGAGGAGTTCTCTGGTTCTAAAGACGAATTAGACTTTAAATTTGCTATTGTTGATTACA
AACAACTTACTAAAGTAGGGATAACTGTCTACAAAGAACTGAGTTATAGCAATGACCGTTTAGCTGAATA
TAGAGGGAAGAAAGGAAACCATAAAGTTCAGTTCAAGTATAACCCTGAGTGTATGGCAGTTATTTGGGTG
TTGGATGAGGATATGAATGAGTACTTTACAGTTAATGCGATTGACTACGAATATGCAAGTAGAGTATCAC
TTTGGCAACATAAATATAACATGAAATATCAAGCAGAACTAAATTCAGCAGAATATGATGAGGACAAGGA
AATTGATGCAGAAATAAAAATTGAAGAAATCGCAGATCGTTCAATTGTTAAGACTAACAAAATCAGAGCT
CGGAGGCGTGGCGCTAGGCATCAAGAGAATAGCGCAAGGGCTAAGTCAATCAGTAATGCGAACCCGGCCT
CGATACAAAAACATGAAGATGAAATCGTTAGTGCAGATAATGACGATTGGGATATTGATTATGTCTGAGA
AATCGTCAAATGAGTGAAACGCGTGAGGCTCGTATATCAAGAGCTAAAAGGGCATTTGTATCCACACCGA
GCGTTAGGAAAATCTTGAGTTACATGGATAGATGTAGAGATCTATCAGACCTAGAGTCTGAGCCTACATG
CATGATGGTCTATGGTGCTTCGGGTGTAGGTAAAACGACCGTCATCAAGAAATACTTAAATCAAAACAGA
AGAGAGTCCGAAGCCGGGGGCGATATAATACCGGTTTTGCATATTGAGTTGCCAGACAATGCGAAGCCAG
TAGATGCAGCAAGGGAATTGCTGGTTGAAATGGGTGACCCGCTAGCACTTTATGAAACTGACTTAGCTAG
ATTGACGAAAAGACTGACTGAATTAATCCCTGCGGTCGGCGTGAAGCTGATTATTATCGATGAGTTCCAA
CATTTGGTGGAAGAAAGGTCAAATCGGGTTCTTACCCAAGTAGGTAATTGGCTAAAAATGATACTTAACA
AAACGAAATGTCCAATTGTTATATTTGGTATGCCATACTCAAAAGTTGTACTGCAAGCAAACTCGCAACT
TCACGGGCGATTTTCCATTCAGGTTGAACTGCGCCCCTTTAGCTACCAGGGAGGTAGAGGTGTATTTAAA
ACTTTTTTGGAATACCTTGATAAAGCCCTACCTTTTGAAAAACAGGCTGGCTTAGCCAACGAAAGTTTGC
AGAAAAAATTGTATGCATTCTCTCAGGGAAACATGCGTTCGTTGAGAAACCTTATTTATCAAGCATCTAT
CGAAGCAATTGATAATCAGCATGAGACGATAACCGAAGAAGATTTCGTTTTTGCATCGAAGTTGACATCG
GGCGATAAACCCAACTCATGGAAAAATCCTTTTGAGGAGGGTGTTGAGGTAACAGAAGATATGTTACGAC
CGCCACCAAAAGATATTGGTTGGGAGGACTATTTGAGACATTCAACCCCGAGAGTGAGTAAACCAGGTAG
AAATAAAAACTTTTTCGAATAACCTAGGCTGCTGCGCTGCTGCCACCGCTGAGCAATAACTAGCATAACC
CCTTGGGGCCTCTAAACGGGTCTTGAGGGGTTTTTTGCTGAAACCTCAGGCATTGAACCTGCACGGTACC
GAGCTCGAATTCACTGGCCGTCGTTTTACAACGTCGTGACTGGGAAAACCCTGGCGTTACCCAACTTAAT
CGCCTTGCTATCGTGGCCGGATCTTGCGGCCCCTCGGCTTGAACGAATTGTTAGACATTATTTGCCGACT
ACCTTGGTGATCTCGCCTTTCACGTAGTGGACAAATTCTTCCAACTGATCTGCGCGCGAGGCCAAGCGAT
CTTCTTCTTGTCCAAGATAAGCCTGTCTAGCTTCAAGTATGACGGGCTGATACTGGGCCGGCAGGCGCTC
CATTGCCCAGTCGGCAGCGACATCCTTCGGCGCGATTTTGCCGGTTACTGCGCTGTACCAAATGCGGGAC
AACGTAAGCACTACATTTCGCTCATCGCCAGCCCAGTCGGGCGGCGAGTTCCATAGCGTTAAGGTTTCAT
TTAGCGCCTCAAATAGATCCTGTTCAGGAACCGGATCAAAGAGTTCCTCCGCCGCTGGACCTACCAAGGC
AACGCTATGTTCTCTTGCTTTTGTCAGCAAGATAGCCAGATCAATGTCGATCGTGGCTGGCTCGAAGATA
CCTGCAAGAATGTCATTGCGCTGCCATTCTCCAAATTGCAGTTCGCGCTTAGCTGGATAACGCCACGGAA
TGATGTCGTCGTGCACAACAATGGTGACTTCTACAGCGCGGAGAATCTCGCTCTCTCCAGGGGAAGCCGA
AGTTTCCAAAAGGTCGTTGATCAAAGCTCGCCGCGTTGTTTCATCAAGCCTTACGGTCACCGTAACCAGC
AAATCAATATCACTGTGTGGCTTCAGGCCGCCATCCACTGCGGAGCCGTACAAATGTACGGCCAGCAACG
TCGGTTCGAGATGGCGCTCGATGACGCCAACTACCTCTGATAGTTGAGTCGATACTTCGGCGATCACCGC
TTCCCTCATACTCTTCCTTTTTCAATATTATTGAAGCATTTATCAGGGTTATTGTCTCATGAGCGGATAC
ATATTTGAATGTATTTAGAAAAATAAACAAATAGCTAGCTCACTCGGTCGCTACGCTCCGGGCGTGAGAC
TGCGGCGGGCGCTGCGGACACATACAAAGTTACCCACAGATTCCGTGGATAAGCAGGGGACTAACATGTG
AGGCAAAACAGCAGGGCCGCGCCGGTGGCGTTTTTCCATAGGCTCCGCCCTCCTGCCAGAGTTCACATAA
ACAGACGCTTTTCCGGTGCATCTGTGGGAGCCGTGAGGCTCAACCATGAATCTGACAGTACGGGCGAAAC
CCGACAGGACTTAAAGATCCCCACCGTTTCCGGCGGGTCGCTCCCTCTTGCGCTCTCCTGTTCCGACCCT
GCCGTTTACCGGATACCTGTTCCGCCTTTCTCCCTTACGGGAAGTGTGGCGCTTTCTCATAGCTCACACA
CTGGTATCTCGGCTCGGTGTAGGTCGTTCGCTCCAAGCTGGGCTGTAAGCAAGAACTCCCCGTTCAGCCC
GACTGCTGCGCCTTATCCGGTAACTGTTCACTTGAGTCCAACCCGGAAAAGCACGGTAAAACGCCACTGG
CAGCAGCCATTGGTAACTGGGAGTTCGCAGAGGATTTGTTTAGCTAAACACGCGGTTGCTCTTGAAGTGT
GCGCCAAAGTCCGGCTACACTGGAAGGACAGATTTGGTTGCTGTGCTCTGCGAAAGCCAGTTACCACGGT
TAAGCAGTTCCCCAACTGACTTAACCTTCGATCAAACCACCTCCCCAGGTGGTTTTTTCGTTTACAGGGC
AAAAGATTACGCGCAGAAAAAAAGGATCTCAAGAAGATCCTTTGATCTTTTCTACTGAACCGCTCTAGAT
TTCAGTGCAATTTATCTCTTCAAATGTAGC
Features (pLannotate 1.2.2; 12 found; start..end, strand, type, name):
     44..108     -  CDS            TcR (fragment): tetracycline efflux protein; tet; confers resistance to tetracycline
    123..144     -  protein_bind   CAP binding site: CAP binding activates transcription in the presence of cAMP. E. coli catabolite activator protein
    157..1239    -  CDS            lacI: lac repressor; lacI; The lac repressor binds to the lac operator to inhibit transcription in E. coli. This inhibition can be relieved by adding lactose or isopropyl-β-D-thiogalactopyranoside (IPTG).
   1240..1317    -  promoter       lacI promoter: lacI
   1325..1360    -  CDS            TcR (fragment): tetracycline efflux protein; tet; confers resistance to tetracycline
   1361..1445    +  rep_origin     RSF ori (fragment): Plasmids containing the RSF 1030 origin of replication can be propagated in E. coli cells that contain additional plasmids with compatible origins.
   1454..1488    +  promoter       J23119 promoter: bacterial promoter (Registry of Standard Biological Parts BBa J23119)
   9930..9977    +  terminator     T7 terminator: transcription terminator for bacteriophage T7 RNA polymerase
  10019..10088   +  CDS            lacZα (fragment): LacZα fragment of β-galactosidase; lacZ fragment
  10138..10929   -  CDS            SmR: aminoglycoside adenylyltransferase (Murphy, 1985); aadA; confers resistance to spectinomycin and streptomycin
  10930..11021   -  promoter       AmpR promoter: bla
  11069..11807   -  rep_origin     CloDF13 ori: Plasmids containing the CloDF13 (CDF) origin of replication can be propagated in E. coli cells that contain additional plasmids with compatible origins.
