[The description below was written by a language model from this plasmid's Addgene catalogue record and pLannotate feature annotations shown in this document.]
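Description:
pSL1777 (pEffector) is a bacterial expression plasmid built on the pCDFDuet-1 backbone that carries the complete effector machinery of the Vibrio cholerae CRISPR-associated transposase (VchCAST) system, previously referred to as INTEGRATE. It replicates from the CloDF13 (CDF) origin, which keeps it at low copy and makes it compatible with plasmids bearing other origins. This suits a multi-plasmid setup in which a separate plasmid could be co-maintained. Selection is by spectinomycin through the aadA (SmR) aminoglycoside adenylyltransferase gene, here annotated as driven by the AmpR (bla) promoter. The backbone also retains lacI with its own promoter. Short fragments annotated as TcR, RSF ori and lacZα appear to be partial sequence matches rather than functional elements.

According to the catalogue entry, the payload encodes all protein and RNA components of the system under the constitutive synthetic J23119 promoter. The feature table places this promoter just upstream of a roughly 8.4 kb stretch that ends at a T7 terminator. The automated annotation leaves that stretch unlabelled, so the individual VchCAST genes and the crRNA array, along with their order, are not itemised in the record. As supplied, the plasmid is an entry vector: it encodes a non-targeting crRNA flanked by BsaI sites, so that a user-chosen spacer can be inserted by Type IIS cloning to redirect the complex to a chosen target. It is intended for RNA-guided DNA integration and multiplexed genome engineering in bacteria.
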