Addgene plasmid #160731: pSL1777 (pEffector)
Purpose: Effector expression for V. cholerae CAST system, encodes all protein and RNA components. Entry vector encodes non-targeting crRNA, with BsaI sites for spacer cloning. pCDF backbone.
Depositing lab: Samuel H. Sternberg. Depositing organization: Columbia University. Publication: CRISPR RNA-guided integrases for high-efficiency, multiplexed bacterial genome engineering. Vo PLH, Ronda C, Klompe SE, Chen EE, Acree C, Wang HH, Sternberg SH. Nat Biotechnol. 2020 Nov 23. pii: 10.1038/s41587-020-00745-y. doi: 10.1038/s41587-020-00745-y. PubMed 33230293.
Backbone
  Vector backbone: pCDFDuet-1
  Vector type: Bacterial Expression
Growth in bacteria
  Bacterial resistance: Spectinomycin, 50 μg/mL
  Growth temperature: 37°C
  Growth strain: DH5alpha
  Copy number: Low Copy
Gene/Insert
  Gene/Insert name: VchCAST proteins and crRNA
  Species: V. cholerae
  Promoter: J23119
  Cloning method: Gibson Cloning
  Sequencing primers: 5′ CACCACCCTGAATTGACTCT; 3′ GCTAGTTATTGCTCAGCGG
Terms and licenses: Academic/Nonprofit Terms; Industry Terms: Not Available to Industry
Depositor comments: Previously referred to as INTEGRATE.
How to cite: pSL1777 (pEffector) was a gift from Samuel H. Sternberg (Addgene plasmid # 160731 ; http://n2t.net/addgene:160731 ; RRID:Addgene_160731)
